>Addgene plasmid #1657 | L4458 | depositor full sequence | sequence record 267 | Author sequence
ATGACCATGATTACGCCAAGCTTGCATGCCTGCAGGTCGACTCTAGAGGATCCCCAATTCTTGAGACTTC
CACTATCTTCTCTGGCACCCTCCACTACGCGTAGGCGTCTCTCGCTTCGTGTATTCCCGGGAAGCCGGGT
TCCCGTCTCTCCCGCCGCTGCCGCTGCCGCACACAGCTTTACACCTCGTAGAATCCCCAAAGAGGGGCGT
GGCTTGCGGGTGCCAACATCCTCCTGCCGAGGAAGAAGCAGGCACTCATCACTCGCATCATCAACCTCGG
GATTGGCCAAAGGACCCAAAGGTATGTTTCGAATGATACTAACATAACATAGAACATTTTCAGGAGGACC
CTTGGAGGGTACCGAGCTCAGAAAAAATGACTGCTCCAAAGAAGAAGCGTAAGGTACCGGTAGAAAAAAT
GAGTAAAGGAGAAGAACTTTTCACTGGAGTTGTCCCAATTCTTGTTGAATTAGATGGTGATGTTAATGGG
CACAAATTTTCTGTCAGTGGAGAGGGTGAAGGTGATGCAACATACGGAAAACTTACCCTTAAATTTATTT
GCACTACTGGAAAACTACCTGTTCCATGGGTAAGTTTAAACATATATATACTAACTAACCCTGATTATTT
AAATTTTCAGCCAACACTTGTCACTACTTTCTGTTATGGTGTTCAATGCTTCTCGAGATACCCAGATCAT
ATGAAACGGCATGACTTTTTCAAGAGTGCCATGCCCGAAGGTTATGTACAGGAAAGAACTATATTTTTCA
AAGATGACGGGAACTACAAGACACGTAAGTTTAAACAGTTCGGTACTAACTAACCATACATATTTAAATT
TTCAGGTGCTGAAGTCAAGTTTGAAGGTGATACCCTTGTTAATAGAATCGAGTTAAAAGGTATTGATTTT
AAAGAAGATGGAAACATTCTTGGACACAAATTGGAATACAACTATAACTCACACAATGTATACATCATGG
CAGACAAACAAAAGAATGGAATCAAAGTTGTAAGTTTAAACATGATTTTACTAACTAACTAATCTGATTT
AAATTTTCAGAACTTCAAAATTAGACACAACATTGAAGATGGAAGCGTTCAACTAGCAGACCATTATCAA
CAAAATACTCCAATTGGCGATGGCCCTGTCCTTTTACCAGACAACCATTACCTGTCCTACCAATCTGCCC
TTTCGAAAGATCCCAACGAAAAGAGAGACCACATGGTCCTTCTTGAGTTTGTAACAGCTGCTGGGATTAC
ACATGGCATGGATGAACTATACAAATAGCATTCGTAGAATTGTAAGTTTAAACTTTCTCATACTAACTAA
CGCGCTCTATTTAAATTTTCAGAATTCCAACTGAGCGCCGGTCGCTACCATTACCAACTTGTCTGGTGTC
AAAAATAATAGGGGCCGCTGTCATCAGAGTAAGTTTAAACTGAGTTCTACTAACTAACGAGTAATATTTA
AATTTTCAGCATCTCGCGCCCGTGCCTCTGACTTCTAAGTCCAATTACTCTTCAACATCCCTACATGCTC
TTTCTCCCTGTGCTCCCACCCCCTATTTTTGTTATTATCAAAAAACTTCTCTTAATTTCTTTGTTTTTTA
GCTTCTTTTAAGTCACCTCTAACAATGAAATTGTGTAGATTCAAAAATAGAATTAATTCGTAATAAAAAG
TCGAAAAAAATTGTGCTCCCTCCCCCCATTAATAATAATTCTATCCCAAAATCTACACAATGTTCTGTGT
ACACTTCTTATGTTTTTTACTTCTGATAAATTTTTTTGAAACATCATAGAAAAAACCGCACACAAAATAC
CTTATCATATGTTACGTTTCAGTTTATGACCGCAATTTTTATTTCTTCGCACGTCTGGGCCTCTCATGAC
GTCAAATCATGCTCATCGTGAAAAAGTTTTGGAGTATTTTTGGAATTTTTCAATCAAGTGAAAGTTTATG
AAATTAATTTTCCTGCTTTTGCTTTTTGGGGTTTCCCCTATTGTTTGTCAAGATTTCGAGGACGGCGTTT
TTCTTGCTAAAATCACAAGTATTGATGAGCACGATGCAAGAAAGATCGGAAGAAGGTTTGGGTTTGAGGC
TCAGTGGAAGGTGAGTAGAAGTTGATAATTTGAAAGTGGAGTAGTGTCTATGGGGTTTTTGCCTTAAATG
ACAGAATACATTCCCAATATACCAAACATAACTGTTTCCTACTAGTCGGCCGTACGGGCCCTTTCGTCTC
GCGCGTTTCGGTGATGACGGTGAAAACCTCTGACACATGCAGCTCCCGGAGACGGTCACAGCTTGTCTGT
AAGCGGATGCCGGGAGCAGACAAGCCCGTCAGGGCGCGTCAGCGGGTGTTGGCGGGTGTCGGGGCTGGCT
TAACTATGCGGCATCAGAGCAGATTGTACTGAGAGTGCACCATATGCGGTGTGAAATACCGCACAGATGC
GTAAGGAGAAAATACCGCATCAGGCGGCCTTAAGGGCCTCGTGATACGCCTATTTTTATAGGTTAATGTC
ATGATAATAATGGTTTCTTAGACGTCAGGTGGCACTTTTCGGGGAAATGTGCGCGGAACCCCTATTTGTT
TATTTTTCTAAATACATTCAAATATGTATCCGCTCATGAGACAATAACCCTGATAAATGCTTCAATAATA
TTGAAAAAGGAAGAGTATGAGTATTCAACATTTCCGTGTCGCCCTTATTCCCTTTTTTGCGGCATTTTGC
CTTCCTGTTTTTGCTCACCCAGAAACGCTGGTGAAAGTAAAAGATGCTGAAGATCAGTTGGGTGCACGAG
TGGGTTACATCGAACTGGATCTCAACAGCGGTAAGATCCTTGAGAGTTTTCGCCCCGAAGAACGTTTTCC
AATGATGAGCACTTTTAAAGTTCTGCTATGTGGCGCGGTATTATCCCGTATTGACGCCGGGCAAGAGCAA
CTCGGTCGCCGCATACACTATTCTCAGAATGACTTGGTTGAGTACTCACCAGTCACAGAAAAGCATCTTA
CGGATGGCATGACAGTAAGAGAATTATGCAGTGCTGCCATAACCATGAGTGATAACACTGCGGCCAACTT
ACTTCTGACAACGATCGGAGGACCGAAGGAGCTAACCGCTTTTTTGCACAACATGGGGGATCATGTAACT
CGCCTTGATCGTTGGGAACCGGAGCTGAATGAAGCCATACCAAACGACGAGCGTGACACCACGATGCCTG
TAGCAATGGCAACAACGTTGCGCAAACTATTAACTGGCGAACTACTTACTCTAGCTTCCCGGCAACAATT
AATAGACTGGATGGAGGCGGATAAAGTTGCAGGACCACTTCTGCGCTCGGCCCTTCCGGCTGGCTGGTTT
ATTGCTGATAAATCTGGAGCCGGTGAGCGTGGGTCTCGCGGTATCATTGCAGCACTGGGGCCAGATGGTA
AGCCCTCCCGTATCGTAGTTATCTACACGACGGGGAGTCAGGCAACTATGGATGAACGAAATAGACAGAT
CGCTGAGATAGGTGCCTCACTGATTAAGCATTGGTAACTGTCAGACCAAGTTTACTCATATATACTTTAG
ATTGATTTAAAACTTCATTTTTAATTTAAAAGGATCTAGGTGAAGATCCTTTTTGATAATCTCATGACCA
AAATCCCTTAACGTGAGTTTTCGTTCCACTGAGCGTCAGACCCCGTAGAAAAGATCAAAGGATCTTCTTG
AGATCCTTTTTTTCTGCGCGTAATCTGCTGCTTGCAAACAAAAAAACCACCGCTACCAGCGGTGGTTTGT
TTGCCGGATCAAGAGCTACCAACTCTTTTTCCGAAGGTAACTGGCTTCAGCAGAGCGCAGATACCAAATA
CTGTCCTTCTAGTGTAGCCGTAGTTAGGCCACCACTTCAAGAACTCTGTAGCACCGCCTACATACCTCGC
TCTGCTAATCCTGTTACCAGTGGCTGCTGCCAGTGGCGATAAGTCGTGTCTTACCGGGTTGGACTCAAGA
CGATAGTTACCGGATAAGGCGCAGCGGTCGGGCTGAACGGGGGGTTCGTGCACACAGCCCAGCTTGGAGC
GAACGACCTACACCGAACTGAGATACCTACAGCGTGAGCATTGAGAAAGCGCCACGCTTCCCGAAGGGAG
AAAGGCGGACAGGTATCCGGTAAGCGGCAGGGTCGGAACAGGAGAGCGCACGAGGGAGCTTCCAGGGGGA
AACGCCTGGTATCTTTATAGTCCTGTCGGGTTTCGCCACCTCTGACTTGAGCGTCGATTTTTGTGATGCT
CGTCAGGGGGGCGGAGCCTATGGAAAAACGCCAGCAACGCGGCCTTTTTACGGTTCCTGGCCTTTTGCTG
GCCTTTTGCTCACATGTTCTTTCCTGCGTTATCCCCTGATTCTGTGGATAACCGTATTACCGCCTTTGAG
TGAGCTGATACCGCTCGCCGCAGCCGAACGACCGAGCGCAGCGAGTCAGTGAGCGAGGAAGCGGAAGAGC
GCCCAATACGCAAACCGCCTCTCCCCGCGCGTTGGCCGATTCATTAATGCAGCTGGCACGACAGGTTTCC
CGACTGGAAAGCGGGCAGTGAGCGCAACGCAATTAATGTGAGTTAGCTCACTCATTAGGCACCCCAGGCT
TTACACTTTATGCTTCCGGCTCGTATGTTGTGTGGAATTGTGAGCGGATAACAATTTCACACAGGAAACA
GCT
Features (pLannotate 1.2.2; 12 found; start..end, strand, type, name):
     18..55      -  misc_feature   MCS (fragment): pUC18/19 multiple cloning site
    422..1282    +  CDS            sg25: sg25 is a basic (constitutively fluorescent) green fluorescent protein published in 1997, derived from Aequorea victoria.
   1958..2110    +  CDS            aex-5 (fragment): AEX5_CAEEL - Also known as kpc-3 From Caenorhabditis elegans.
   2238..2273    +  CDS            rop (fragment): Rop protein, which maintains plasmids at low copy number; rop
   2375..2474    +  misc_feature   bom (fragment): basis of mobility region from pBR322
   2572..2676    +  promoter       AmpR promoter: bla
   2677..3537    +  CDS            AmpR: β-lactamase; bla; confers resistance to ampicillin, carbenicillin, and related antibiotics
   3708..4296    +  rep_origin     ori: high-copy-number ColE1/pMB1/pBR322/pUC origin of replication
   4479..4571    +  CDS            lacI (fragment): lac repressor; lacI; The lac repressor binds to the lac operator to inhibit transcription in E. coli. This inhibition can be relieved by adding lactose or isopropyl-β-D-thiogalactopyranoside (IPTG).
   4584..4605    +  protein_bind   CAP binding site: CAP binding activates transcription in the presence of cAMP. E. coli catabolite activator protein
   4620..4650    +  promoter       lac promoter: promoter for the E. coli lac operon
   4658..4674    +  protein_bind   lac operator: The lac repressor binds to the lac operator to inhibit transcription in E. coli. This inhibition can be relieved by adding lactose or isopropyl-β-D-thiogalactopyranoside (IPTG). lac repressor encoded by lacI
