[The description below was written by a language model from this plasmid's Addgene catalogue record and pLannotate feature annotations shown in this document.]
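Description:
L4458 (miniprep designation pPD129.71) is an empty-backbone C. elegans expression vector of about 4.7 kb from the 1999 worm vector kit. The parental backbone is recorded as unknown, but the annotated features point to a pUC/pBR322-type bacterial plasmid. These include a high-copy ColE1/pMB1 origin, an ampicillin resistance gene (β-lactamase) with its own promoter, remnants of the bom and rop regions, and a lac promoter/operator segment with a CAP binding site. A fragment of the pUC18/19 multiple cloning site is also present. The plasmid is propagated in E. coli under ampicillin selection, and no worm selectable marker is recorded.

The payload is a fluorescent reporter cassette rather than a gene insert. The catalogue's component list names unc-54-derived segments (unc54-204 and an unc-54 5' element), an SV40 nuclear localization signal, and a GFP coding region. That coding region is built from N- and C-terminal parts, carries the S65C and T203Y substitutions, and is interrupted by several short synthetic introns (IVS elements). Such introns are typically included to improve transgene expression in worms. T203Y is a substitution characteristic of yellow-shifted GFP variants, so the reporter is probably a nuclear-targeted YFP-like protein. The automated annotation simply calls this region a GFP derivative. It also flags a short aex-5-like fragment downstream, whose role is not explained and which may only reflect similarity to C. elegans genomic sequence. The record does not describe how the unc-54 elements function here or where the intended cloning sites lie. By vector type and components, the plasmid suits the construction of promoter or protein fusions to a nuclear fluorescent reporter in transgenic worms by restriction cloning.
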