Addgene plasmid #1657: L4458
Purpose: (Empty Backbone)
Depositing lab: Andrew Fire. Depositing organization: Carnegie Institution for Science.
Backbone
  Vector backbone: Unknown
  Backbone size (bp): 4699
  Vector type: Worm Expression
Growth in bacteria
  Bacterial resistance: Ampicillin, 100 μg/mL
  Growth temperature: 37°C
  Growth strain: DH5alpha
  Copy number: Unknown
Gene/Insert
  Gene/Insert name: None
  Tag / fusion protein: unc54-204, unc545', IVSA, SV40NLS, gfpN, IVSR, gfpS65C, IVSS, IVST, gfpT203Y, gfpC, IVSM, IVSL
  Cloning method: Restriction Enzyme
Terms and licenses: Academic/Nonprofit Terms; Industry Terms: Not Available to Industry
Depositor comments: See Fire Lab Vector Kit Documentation 1999. Fire Lab Miniprep Number pPD129.71, Ligation number L4458.
How to cite: L4458 was a gift from Andrew Fire (Addgene plasmid # 1657 ; http://n2t.net/addgene:1657 ; RRID:Addgene_1657)
