>Addgene plasmid #1657 | L4458 | addgene partial sequence | sequence record 16789 | 1657_m13reverse
AATNNNNTGNGGTCGACTCTAGAGGATCCCCAATTCTTGAGACTTCCACTATCTTCTCTGGCACCCCCCN
TNACGCGTAGGCGTCTCTCGCTTCGTGTATTCCCGGGAAGCCGGGTTCCCGTCTCTCCCGCCGCTGCCGC
TGCCGCACACAGCTTTACACCTCGTAGAATCCCCAAAGAGGGGCGTGGCTTGCGGGTGCCAACATCCTCC
TGCCGAGGAAGAAGCAGGCACTCATCACTCGCATCATCAACCTCGGGATTGGCCAAAGGACCCAAAGGTA
TGTTTCGAATGATACTAACATAACATAGAACATTTTCAGGAGGACCCTTGGAGGGTACCGAGCTCAGAAA
AAATGACTGCTCCAAAGAAGAAGCGTAAGGTACCGGTAGAAAAAATGAGTAAAGGAGAAGAACTTTTCAC
TGGAGTTGTCCCAATTCTTGTTGAATTAGATGGTGATGTTAATGGGCACAAATTTTCTGTCAGTGGAGAG
GGTGAAGGTGATGCAACATACGGAAAACTTACCCTTAAATTTATTTGCACTACTGGAAAACTACCTGTTC
CATGGGTAAGTTTAAACATATATATACTAACTAACCCTGATTATTTAAATTTTCAGCCAACACTTGTCAC
TACTTTCTGTTATGGTGTTCAATGCTTCTCGAGATACCCAGATCATATGAAACGGCATGACTTTTTCAAG
AGTGCCATGCCCGAAGGTTATGTACAGGAAAGAACTATATTTTTCAAAGATGACGGGAACTACAAGACAC
GTAAGTTTAAACAGTTCGGTACTAACTAACCATACATATTTAAATTTTCAGGTGCTGAAGTCAAGTTTGA
AGGTGATACCCTTGTTAATAGAATCGAGTTAAAAGGTATTGATTTTAAAGAAGATGGAAACATTCTTGGA
CACAAATTGGAATACAACTATAACTCACACAATGTATACATCATGGCAGACAAACAAAAGAATGGAATCA
AAGTTGTAAGTTTAAACATGATTTACTAACTAACTAATCTGATTTAATTTNCANANTTNCAAATTANACN
CACATTGNAGATGGAAGCGTNCACTAGCANACNTTNTCACAAAATCNCNATTGGGGANGGCCTGTCTTTT
ACAAAAACATNACTGTCCACNANNTGCCCTTTNAAAATCCACNAAAANNAAACNNTGGCCNTNTNGATTN
NAACCCNNGGGNATACNCNGGNGGGAGANTTANAANACCTCNGNAATGGAGNTAACTTCCNANAAAAACN
CCTTNTTANTTTNAAATCAANGNGGCGGGCCNCATANANTNGGGGNNAAAAANGGGCNGTNCCAAAATTA
CGNTNNCCNAAAAATTNTTTTNNCGCNGCGGAANAAAANTNAACCAGNTTCCGGNCCCNTTTAAAAAN
